Addgene plasmid #75223: pP2AeGFP-Mars1Cy
Purpose: Mammalian intracellular expression of fluorogen activating protein Mars1Cy and eGFP
Depositing lab: Alan Waggoner. Depositing organization: Carnegie Mellon University. Publication: Fluoromodule-based reporter/probes designed for in vivo fluorescence imaging. Zhang M, Chakraborty SK, Sampath P, Rojas JJ, Hou W, Saurabh S, Thorne SH, Bruchez MP, Waggoner AS. J Clin Invest. 2015 Oct 1;125(10):3915-27. doi: 10.1172/JCI81086. Epub 2015 Sep 8. PubMed 26348895.
Backbone
  Vector backbone: pEGFP
  Backbone manufacturer: Clontech
  Backbone size w/o insert (bp): 3958
  Total vector size (bp): 5476
  Vector type: Mammalian Expression
  Selectable markers: Neomycin (select with G418)
Growth in bacteria
  Bacterial resistance: Kanamycin, 50 μg/mL
  Growth temperature: 37°C
  Growth strain: DH5alpha
  Copy number: High Copy
Gene/Insert
  Gene/Insert name: EGFP-p2a-Mars1Cy (alt name: EGFP-p2a-dL9.5)
  Species: Synthetic
  Insert size (bp): 1518
  Promoter: CMV
  Cloning method: Restriction Enzyme; 5′ cloning site NheI (not destroyed); 3′ cloning site XmaI (not destroyed)
  Sequencing primers: 5′ cgcaaatgggcggtaggcgtg; 3′ ctctacaaatgtggtatggctg
Terms and licenses: Academic/Nonprofit Terms; Industry Terms: Not Available to Industry
How to cite: pP2AeGFP-Mars1Cy was a gift from Alan Waggoner (Addgene plasmid # 75223 ; http://n2t.net/addgene:75223 ; RRID:Addgene_75223)
