[The description below was written by a language model from this plasmid's Addgene catalogue record and pLannotate feature annotations shown in this document.]
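Description:
pP2AeGFP-Mars1Cy is a 5,476 bp mammalian expression plasmid built on the Clontech pEGFP backbone, designed to co-express eGFP and the fluorogen activating protein (FAP) Mars1Cy inside mammalian cells. It replicates at high copy in E. coli from a ColE1/pUC-type origin and also carries an f1 phage origin. A single Tn5 NeoR/KanR gene serves both hosts. A bacterial bla-type promoter drives it for kanamycin selection, and the SV40 enhancer/early promoter drives it for G418 selection of transfected mammalian cells, with an HSV TK polyadenylation signal downstream.

The payload is a 1,518 bp synthetic insert, EGFP-p2a-Mars1Cy (also called EGFP-p2a-dL9.5), cloned between NheI and XmaI. It is transcribed from the human CMV immediate early enhancer and promoter and terminated by the SV40 poly(A) signal. EGFP comes first in the open reading frame. The annotation tool did not call the P2A element, which presumably lies in the short gap after EGFP. A 2A peptide causes ribosomal skipping, so the two proteins are produced separately from one transcript. The FAP appears in the feature table as two tandem fragments matching a human immunoglobulin lambda light-chain variable region, consistent with a dimeric light-chain-derived binder. The short "Twin-Strep-tag" hit between the fragments is probably a flexible linker rather than a real affinity tag. Other small fragment hits (large T antigen, ble, bGH poly(A)) look like backbone remnants or incidental matches.

FAPs are non-fluorescent on their own and produce signal by binding a cognate fluorogenic dye. Here eGFP acts as a constitutive marker of expressing cells alongside the dye-dependent Mars1Cy signal. The associated work concerns fluoromodule reporter/probe pairs for in vivo fluorescence imaging.
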