Features (pLannotate 1.2.2; 16 found; start..end, strand, type, name):
     61..364     +  enhancer       CMV enhancer: human cytomegalovirus immediate early enhancer
    365..568     +  promoter       CMV promoter: human cytomegalovirus (CMV) immediate early promoter
    613..1329    +  CDS            EGFP: EGFP is a basic (constitutively fluorescent) green fluorescent protein published in 1996, derived from Aequorea victoria. It is reported to be a rapidly-maturing weak dimer with moderate acid sensitivity.
   1402..1692    +  CDS            IGLV3-25 (fragment): LV325_HUMAN - Experimental evidence at protein level: Swiss-Prot protein existence level 1. V region of the variable domain of immunoglobulin light chains that participates in the antigen recognition (PubMed:24600447). Immunoglobulins, also known as antibodies, are membrane-bound or secreted glycoproteins produced by B lymphocytes. In the recognition phase of humoral immunity, the membrane-bound immunoglobulins serve as receptors which, upon binding of a specific antigen, trigger the clonal expansion and differentiation of B lymphocytes into immunoglobulins- secreting plasma cells. Secreted im
   1767..1784    +  CDS            Twin-Strep-tag (fragment): two Strep-Tag®II moieties connected by a linker for enhanced binding to Strep-Tactin®, an engineered form of streptavidin (Schmidt et al., 2013)
   1801..2079    +  CDS            IGLV3-25 (fragment): LV325_HUMAN - Experimental evidence at protein level: Swiss-Prot protein existence level 1. V region of the variable domain of immunoglobulin light chains that participates in the antigen recognition (PubMed:24600447). Immunoglobulins, also known as antibodies, are membrane-bound or secreted glycoproteins produced by B lymphocytes. In the recognition phase of humoral immunity, the membrane-bound immunoglobulins serve as receptors which, upon binding of a specific antigen, trigger the clonal expansion and differentiation of B lymphocytes into immunoglobulins- secreting plasma cells. Secreted im
   2157..2241    +  CDS            large T antigen (fragment): large T antigen from SV40 (simian virus 40)
   2264..2385    +  polyA_signal   SV40 poly(A) signal: SV40 polyadenylation signal
   2419..2847    -  rep_origin     f1 ori (sequence partly withheld): f1 bacteriophage origin of replication; arrow indicates direction of (+) strand synthesis
   2874..2978    +  promoter       AmpR promoter: bla
   2980..3337    +  promoter       SV40 promoter: SV40 enhancer and early promoter
   3372..4166    +  CDS            NeoR/KanR: aminoglycoside phosphotransferase from Tn5; aph(3')-II (or nptII); confers resistance to neomycin, kanamycin, and G418 (Geneticin®)
   4187..4339    +  CDS            ble (fragment): BLE_KLEPN - Experimental evidence at protein level: Swiss-Prot protein existence level 1. Binding protein with a strong affinity to the bleomycin family of antibiotics. Binds to CL990; an antimitotic-antibiotic compound. From Klebsiella pneumoniae.
   4398..4445    +  polyA_signal   HSV TK poly(A) signal: herpes simplex virus thymidine kinase polyadenylation signal (Cole and Stacy, 1985)
   4536..4552    -  polyA_signal   bGH poly(A) signal (fragment): bovine growth hormone polyadenylation signal
   4774..5362    +  rep_origin     ori: high-copy-number ColE1/pMB1/pBR322/pUC origin of replication
>Addgene plasmid #75223 | pP2AeGFP-Mars1Cy | depositor full sequence | sequence record 148531 | pP2AeGFP-Mars1Cy sequence 5476 bps
TAGTTATTAATAGTAATCAATTACGGGGTCATTAGTTCATAGCCCATATATGGAGTTCCGCGTTACATAA
CTTACGGTAAATGGCCCGCCTGGCTGACCGCCCAACGACCCCCGCCCATTGACGTCAATAATGACGTATG
TTCCCATAGTAACGCCAATAGGGACTTTCCATTGACGTCAATGGGTGGAGTATTTACGGTAAACTGCCCA
CTTGGCAGTACATCAAGTGTATCATATGCCAAGTACGCCCCCTATTGACGTCAATGACGGTAAATGGCCC
GCCTGGCATTATGCCCAGTACATGACCTTATGGGACTTTCCTACTTGGCAGTACATCTACGTATTAGTCA
TCGCTATTACCATGGTGATGCGGTTTTGGCAGTACATCAATGGGCGTGGATAGCGGTTTGACTCACGGGG
ATTTCCAAGTCTCCACCCCATTGACGTCAATGGGAGTTTGTTTTGGCACCAAAATCAACGGGACTTTCCA
AAATGTCGTAACAACTCCGCCCCATTGACGCAAATGGGCGGTAGGCGTGTACGGTGGGAGGTCTATATAA
GCAGAGCTGGTTTAGTGAACCGTCAGATCCGCTAGCGCTACCGGTCGCCACCATGGTGAGCAAGGGCGAG
GAGCTGTTCACCGGGGTGGTGCCCATCCTGGTCGAGCTGGACGGCGACGTAAACGGCCACAAGTTCAGCG
TGTCCGGCGAGGGCGAGGGCGATGCCACCTACGGCAAGCTGACCCTGAAGTTCATCTGCACCACCGGCAA
GCTGCCCGTGCCCTGGCCCACCCTCGTGACCACCCTGAGCTACGGCGTGCAGTGCTTCAGCCGCTACCCC
GACCACATGAAGCAGCACGACTTCTTCAAGTCCGCCATGCCCGAAGGCTACGTCCAGGAGCGCACCATCT
TCTTCAAGGACGACGGCAACTACAAGACCCGCGCCGAGGTGAAGTTCGAGGGCGACACCCTGGTGAACCG
CATCGAGCTGAAGGGCATCGACTTCAAGGAGGACGGCAACATCCTGGGGCACAAGCTGGAGTACAACTAC
AACAGCCACAACGTCTATATCATGGCCGACAAGCAGAAGAACGGCATCAAGGTGAACTTCAAGATCCGCC
ACAACATCGAGGACGGCAGCGTGCAGCTCGCCGACCACTACCAGCAGAACACCCCCATCGGCGACGGCCC
CGTGCTGCTGCCCGACAACCACTACCTGAGCACCCAGTCCGCCCTGAGCAAAGACCCCAACGAGAAGCGC
GATCACATGGTCCTGCTGGAGTTCGTGACCGCCGCCGGGATCACTCTCGGCATGGACGAGCTGTACAAGG
GCGGTACTAGTGGAAGCGGAGCTACTAACTTCAGCCTGCTGAAGCAGGCTGGAGACGTGGAGGAGAACCC
TGGACCTGGCGGATCTTACGAATTAACACAACCTCCATCTGTTTCTGTTTCTCCAGGTCAAACTGCTAGA
ATTACTTGTTCTGGTGATGCTTTGCCAAAACAATACACTTACTGGTATCAACAAAAAGCTGGTCAAGCTC
CAGTTTTGGTTATTTATAAAGATACTGAAAGACCATCTGGTATTCCAGAAAGATTCTCAGGTACTTCTTC
TGGTACTACTGCTACTTTGACTATTTCTGGTGTTCAAGCTGAAGATGAAGCTGATTATTATTGTCAATCT
GCTGATTCTTCTGGTTCTCATGTATTTTTCGGTGGTGGTACTAAAGTTACTGTTTTGTCTGGTGGAGGAG
GCCCAGGTGGCGGTTCAGGTGGAGGTTCTGGCGGAGGTTCTGGTGGAGGTTCCTATGAGTTGACTCAGCC
ACCCTCGGTGTCAGTGTCCCCAGGACAGACGGCCAGGATCACCTGCTCTGGAGATGCATTGCCAAAGCAA
TATACTTATTGGTACCAGCAGAAGGCAGGCCAGGCCCCTGTCTTGGTGATATATAAAGACACTGAGAGGC
CCTCAGGAATCCCTGAGCGATTCTCTGGTACCAGTTCAGGGACAACAGCCACATTGACCATCAGTGGAGT
CCAGGCAGAAGACGAGGCTGACTATTACTGTCAATCAGCAGACAGCAGTGGTTCCCACGTTTTCTTCGGC
GGAGGGACCAAGGTGACCGTACTATCCTAACCCGGGATCCACCGGATCTAGATAACTGATCATAATCAGC
CATACCACATTTGTAGAGGTTTTACTTGCTTTAAAAAACCTCCCACACCTCCCCCTGAACCTGAAACATA
AAATGAATGCAATTGTTGTTGTTAACTTGTTTATTGCAGCTTATAATGGTTACAAATAAAGCAATAGCAT
CACAAATTTCACAAATAAAGCATTTTTTTCACTGCATTCTAGTTGTGGTTTGTCCAAACTCATCAATGTA
TCTTAACGCGTAAATTGTAAGCGTTAATATTTTGTTAAAATTCGCGTTAAATTTTTGTTAAATCAGCTCA
TTTTTTAACCAATAGGCCGAAATCGGCAAAATCCCTTATAAATCAAAAGAATAGACCGAGATAGGGT
[37 nt withheld, positions 2518-2554]
AAAGAACGTGGACTCCAACGTCAAAGG
[49 nt withheld, positions 2582-2630]
T
[91 nt withheld, positions 2632-2722]
G
[124 nt withheld, positions 2724-2847]
CAGGTGGCACTTTTCGGGGAAATGTGCGCGGAACCCCTATTTGTTTATTTTTCTAAATACATTCAAATAT
GTATCCGCTCATGAGACAATAACCCTGATAAATGCTTCAATAATATTGAAAAAGGAAGAGTCCTGAGGCG
GAAAGAACCAGCTGTGGAATGTGTGTCAGTTAGGGTGTGGAAAGTCCCCAGGCTCCCCAGCAGGCAGAAG
TATGCAAAGCATGCATCTCAATTAGTCAGCAACCAGGTGTGGAAAGTCCCCAGGCTCCCCAGCAGGCAGA
AGTATGCAAAGCATGCATCTCAATTAGTCAGCAACCATAGTCCCGCCCCTAACTCCGCCCATCCCGCCCC
TAACTCCGCCCAGTTCCGCCCATTCTCCGCCCCATGGCTGACTAATTTTTTTTATTTATGCAGAGGCCGA
GGCCGCCTCGGCCTCTGAGCTATTCCAGAAGTAGTGAGGAGGCTTTTTTGGAGGCCTAGGCTTTTGCAAA
GATCGATCAAGAGACAGGATGAGGATCGTTTCGCATGATTGAACAAGATGGATTGCACGCAGGTTCTCCG
GCCGCTTGGGTGGAGAGGCTATTCGGCTATGACTGGGCACAACAGACAATCGGCTGCTCTGATGCCGCCG
TGTTCCGGCTGTCAGCGCAGGGGCGCCCGGTTCTTTTTGTCAAGACCGACCTGTCCGGTGCCCTGAATGA
ACTGCAAGACGAGGCAGCGCGGCTATCGTGGCTGGCCACGACGGGCGTTCCTTGCGCAGCTGTGCTCGAC
GTTGTCACTGAAGCGGGAAGGGACTGGCTGCTATTGGGCGAAGTGCCGGGGCAGGATCTCCTGTCATCTC
ACCTTGCTCCTGCCGAGAAAGTATCCATCATGGCTGATGCAATGCGGCGGCTGCATACGCTTGATCCGGC
TACCTGCCCATTCGACCACCAAGCGAAACATCGCATCGAGCGAGCACGTACTCGGATGGAAGCCGGTCTT
GTCGATCAGGATGATCTGGACGAAGAGCATCAGGGGCTCGCGCCAGCCGAACTGTTCGCCAGGCTCAAGG
CGAGCATGCCCGACGGCGAGGATCTCGTCGTGACCCATGGCGATGCCTGCTTGCCGAATATCATGGTGGA
AAATGGCCGCTTTTCTGGATTCATCGACTGTGGCCGGCTGGGTGTGGCGGACCGCTATCAGGACATAGCG
TTGGCTACCCGTGATATTGCTGAAGAGCTTGGCGGCGAATGGGCTGACCGCTTCCTCGTGCTTTACGGTA
TCGCCGCTCCCGATTCGCAGCGCATCGCCTTCTATCGCCTTCTTGACGAGTTCTTCTGAGCGGGACTCTG
GGGTTCGAAATGACCGACCAAGCGACGCCCAACCTGCCATCACGAGATTTCGATTCCACCGCCGCCTTCT
ATGAAAGGTTGGGCTTCGGAATCGTTTTCCGGGACGCCGGCTGGATGATCCTCCAGCGCGGGGATCTCAT
GCTGGAGTTCTTCGCCCACCCTAGGGGGAGGCTAACTGAAACACGGAAGGAGACAATACCGGAAGGAACC
CGCGCTATGACGGCAATAAAAAGACAGAATAAAACGCACGGTGTTGGGTCGTTTGTTCATAAACGCGGGG
TTCGGTCCCAGGGCTGGCACTCTGTCGATACCCCACCGAGACCCCATTGGGGCCAATACGCCCGCGTTTC
TTCCTTTTCCCCACCCCACCCCCCAAGTTCGGGTGAAGGCCCAGGGCTCGCAGCCAACGTCGGGGCGGCA
GGCCCTGCCATAGCCTCAGGTTACTCATATATACTTTAGATTGATTTAAAACTTCATTTTTAATTTAAAA
GGATCTAGGTGAAGATCCTTTTTGATAATCTCATGACCAAAATCCCTTAACGTGAGTTTTCGTTCCACTG
AGCGTCAGACCCCGTAGAAAAGATCAAAGGATCTTCTTGAGATCCTTTTTTTCTGCGCGTAATCTGCTGC
TTGCAAACAAAAAAACCACCGCTACCAGCGGTGGTTTGTTTGCCGGATCAAGAGCTACCAACTCTTTTTC
CGAAGGTAACTGGCTTCAGCAGAGCGCAGATACCAAATACTGTCCTTCTAGTGTAGCCGTAGTTAGGCCA
CCACTTCAAGAACTCTGTAGCACCGCCTACATACCTCGCTCTGCTAATCCTGTTACCAGTGGCTGCTGCC
AGTGGCGATAAGTCGTGTCTTACCGGGTTGGACTCAAGACGATAGTTACCGGATAAGGCGCAGCGGTCGG
GCTGAACGGGGGGTTCGTGCACACAGCCCAGCTTGGAGCGAACGACCTACACCGAACTGAGATACCTACA
GCGTGAGCTATGAGAAAGCGCCACGCTTCCCGAAGGGAGAAAGGCGGACAGGTATCCGGTAAGCGGCAGG
GTCGGAACAGGAGAGCGCACGAGGGAGCTTCCAGGGGGAAACGCCTGGTATCTTTATAGTCCTGTCGGGT
TTCGCCACCTCTGACTTGAGCGTCGATTTTTGTGATGCTCGTCAGGGGGGCGGAGCCTATGGAAAAACGC
CAGCAACGCGGCCTTTTTACGGTTCCTGGCCTTTTGCTGGCCTTTTGCTCACATGTTCTTTCCTGCGTTA
TCCCCTGATTCTGTGGATAACCGTATTACCGCCATGCAT
