>Addgene plasmid #75223 | pP2AeGFP-Mars1Cy | addgene partial sequence | sequence record 148526 | SV40pA-R 5'-GAAATTTGTGATGCTATTGC-3'
AGCTGCAATAAACAAGTTAACAACAACAATTGCATTCATTTTATGTTTCAGGTTCAGGGGGAGGTGTGGG
AGGTTTTTTAAAGCAAGTAAAACCTCTACAAATGTGGTATGGCTGATTATGATCAGTTATCTAGATCCGG
TGGATCCCGGGTTAGGATAGTACGGTCACCTTGGTCCCTCCGCCGAAGAAAACGTGGGAACCACTGCTGT
CTGCTGATTGACAGTAATAGTCAGCCTCGTCTTCTGCCTGGACTCCACTGATGGTCAATGTGGCTGTTGT
CCCTGAACTGGTACCAGAGAATCGCTCAGGGATTCCTGAGGGCCTCTCAGTGTCTTTATATATCACCAAG
ACAGGGGCCTGGCCTGCCTTCTGCTGGTACCAATAAGTATATTGCTTTGGCAATGCATCTCCAGAGCAGG
TGATCCTGGCCGTCTGTCCTGGGGACACTGACACCGAGGGTGGCTGAGTCAACTCATAGGAACCTCCACC
AGAACCTCCGCCAGAACCTCCACCTGAACCGCCACCTGGGCCTCCTCCACCAGACAAAACAGTAACTTTA
GTACCACCACCGAAAAATACATGAGAACCAGAAGAATCAGCAGATTGACAATAATAATCAGCTTCATCTT
CAGCTTGAACACCAGAAATAGTCAAAGTAGCAGTAGTACCAGAAGAAGTACCTGAGAATCTTTCTGGAAT
ACCAGATGGTCTTTCAGTATCTTTATAAATAACCAAAACTGGAGCTTGACCAGCTTTTTGTTGATACCAG
TAAGTGTATTGTTTTGGCAAAGCATCACCAGAACAAGTAATTCTAGCAGTTTGACCTGGAGAAACAGAAA
CAGATGGAGGTTGTGTTAATTCGTAAGATCCGCCAGGTCCAGGGTTCTCCTCCACGTCTCCAGCCTGCTT
CAGCAGGCTGAAGTTAGTAGCTCCGCTTCCACTAGTACCGCCCTTGTACAGCTCGTCCATGCCGAGAGTG
ATCCCGGCGGCGGTCACGAACTCCAGCAGGACCATGTGATCGCGCTTCTCGTTGGGGTCTTTGCTCAGGG
CG
