>Addgene plasmid #75223 | pP2AeGFP-Mars1Cy | addgene partial sequence | sequence record 148529 | EGFP-C 5'-CATGGTCCTGCTGGAGTTCGTG-3'
CTCGGCATGGACGAGCTGTACAAGGGCGGTACTAGTGGAAGCGGAGCTACTAACTTCAGCCTGCTGAAGC
AGGCTGGAGACGTGGAGGAGAACCCTGGACCTGGCGGATCTTACGAATTAACACAACCTCCATCTGTTTC
TGTTTCTCCAGGTCAAACTGCTAGAATTACTTGTTCTGGTGATGCTTTGCCAAAACAATACACTTACTGG
TATCAACAAAAAGCTGGTCAAGCTCCAGTTTTGGTTATTTATAAAGATACTGAAAGACCATCTGGTATTC
CAGAAAGATTCTCAGGTACTTCTTCTGGTACTACTGCTACTTTGACTATTTCTGGTGTTCAAGCTGAAGA
TGAAGCTGATTATTATTGTCAATCTGCTGATTCTTCTGGTTCTCATGTATTTTTCGGTGGTGGTACTAAA
GTTACTGTTTTGTCTGGTGGAGGAGGCCCAGGTGGCGGTTCAGGTGGAGGTTCTGGCGGAGGTTCTGGTG
GAGGTTCCTATGAGTTGACTCAGCCACCCTCGGTGTCAGTGTCCCCAGGACAGACGGCCAGGATCACCTG
CTCTGGAGATGCATTGCCAAAGCAATATACTTATTGGTACCAGCAGAAGGCAGGCCAGGCCCCTGTCTTG
GTGATATATAAAGACACTGAGAGGCCCTCAGGAATCCCTGAGCGATTCTCTGGTACCAGTTCAGGGACAA
CAGCCACATTGACCATCAGTGGAGTCCAGGCAGAAGACGAGGCTGACTATTACTGTCAATCAGCAGACAG
CAGTGGTTCCCACGTTTTCTTCGGCGGAGGGACCAAGGTGACCGTACTATCCTAACCCGGGATCCACCGG
ATCTAGATAACTGATCATAATCAGCCATACCACATTTGGTAGAGGTTTTACTTGCTTTAAAAAACCTCCC
